>Addgene plasmid #54819 | mIFP12-C1 | depositor partial sequence | sequence record 85217 | insert sequence
GATCCGCTAGCGCTACCGGTCGCCACCATGTCGGTACCGCTGACTACCTCAGCATTCGGCCACGCGTTTC
TGGCTAACTGTGAACGCGAGCAGATCCACCTGGCGGGCTCCATTCAGCCGCACGGTATCCTGCTGGCTGT
GAAAGAGCCGGACAACGTGGTGATCCAGGCTTCTATTAACGCTGCGGAGTTCCTGAACACCAACTCTGTT
GTTGGCCGTCCGCTGCGTGACCTGGGCGGCGATCTGCCTTTGCAGATCCTGCCGCACCTGAACGGCCCGC
TGCACCTGGCTCCGATGACCCTGCGTTGTACCGTGGGTTCTCCGCCGCGTCGTGTGGACTGTACCATTCA
TCGTCCGTCTAACGGCGGCCTGATCGTAGAACTGGAACCAGCAACCAAGACCACTAACATTGCGCCGGCT
CTGGACGGTGCGTTTCATCGTATCACTTCTTCATCCTCCCTGATGGGCCTGTGTGACGAAACCGCGACTA
TTATCCGTGAGATTACTGGCTACGACCGTGTGATGGTAGTACGTTTCGATGAAGAGGGTAATGGCGAAAT
TCTGTCCGAACGTCGTCGTGCGGACCTGGAAGCGTTCCTGGGTAACCGCTACCCGGCGTCTACTATTCCG
CAGATCGCTCGTCGCCTGTACGAACATAACCGTGTTCGCCTGCTGGTAGATGTGAACTATACTCCGGTTC
CGCTACAGCCGCGCATCAGCCCGCTGAACGGTCGTGATCTGGATATGTCCCTGTCTTGCCTGCGCTCTAT
GTCCCCGATCCACCAGAAATACATGCAGGACATGGGCGTTGGCGCGACCCTGGTTTGCTCTCTGATGGTG
TCTGGTCGTCTGTGGGGTCTGATCGCTTGCCACCACTACGAACCGCGCTTCGTTCCGTTCCACATTCGCG
CTGCTGGCGAAGCGCTGGCGGAAACTTGTGCGATCCGCATCGCGACGCTGGAGAGCTTTGCACAGTCTCA
GTCCAAAGGTGGCGGAAGCGGCGGCGGAAGCGGTGGCGGAAGTTCCGGACTCAGATCTCGAGCTCAAGCT
TCGAATTCTGCAGTCGACGGTACCGCGGGCCCGGGATCCACCGGATCTAGATAACTGATCATAATCAGCC
ATACCACA
