>Addgene plasmid #54819 | mIFP12-C1 | addgene partial sequence | sequence record 92584 | CMV-F 5'-CGCAAATGGGCGGTAGGCGTG-3'
AGTGAACCGTCAGATCCGCTAGCGCTACCGGTCGCCACCATGTCGGTACCGCTGACTACCTCAGCATTCG
GCCACGCGTTTCTGGCTAACTGTGAACGCGAGCAGATCCACCTGGCGGGCTCCATTCAGCCGCACGGTAT
CCTGCTGGCTGTGAAAGAGCCGGACAACGTGGTGATCCAGGCTTCTATTAACGCTGCGGAGTTCCTGAAC
ACCAACTCTGTTGTTGGCCGTCCGCTGCGTGACCTGGGCGGCGATCTGCCTTTGCAGATCCTGCCGCACC
TGAACGGCCCGCTGCACCTGGCTCCGATGACCCTGCGTTGTACCGTGGGTTCTCCGCCGCGTCGTGTGGA
CTGTACCATTCATCGTCCGTCTAACGGCGGCCTGATCGTAGAACTGGAACCAGCAACCAAGACCACTAAC
ATTGCGCCGGCTCTGGACGGTGCGTTTCATCGTATCACTTCTTCATCCTCCCTGATGGGCCTGTGTGACG
AAACCGCGACTATTATCCGTGAGATTACTGGCTACGACCGTGTGATGGTAGTACGTTTCGATGAAGAGGG
TAATGGCGAAATTCTGTCCGAACGTCGTCGTGCGGACCTGGAAGCGTTCCTGGGTAACCGCTACCCGGCG
TCTACTATTCCGCAGATCGCTCGTCGCCTGTACGAACATAACCGTGTTCGCCTGCTGGTAGATGTGAACT
ATACTCCGGTTCCGCTACAGCCGCGCATCAGCCCGCTGAACGGTCGTGATCTGGATATGTCCCTGTCTTG
CCTGCGCTCTATGTCCCCGATCCACCAGAAATACATGCAGGACATGGGCGTTGGCGCGACC
