[The description below was written by a language model from this plasmid's Addgene catalogue record.]
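Description:
mIFP12-C1 is an empty mammalian expression backbone of about 4.75 kb, designed for building fusions to the monomeric infrared fluorescent protein mIFP. It carries no insert. The only payload recorded is the mIFP12 coding sequence, which is mIFP extended at its C-terminus by an additional 12-amino-acid linker. In the "C1" arrangement, a gene of interest is cloned downstream of the fluorescent protein, so mIFP12 ends up as an N-terminal tag on the expressed fusion and the linker acts as a spacer between the fluorophore and its partner. The recorded spectral properties are excitation at 683 nm and emission at 704 nm, placing the reporter in the far-red to near-infrared range, well separated from common green and red fluorescent proteins.

The plasmid is propagated in E. coli as a high-copy vector under kanamycin selection. It also carries a neomycin resistance marker, so transfected mammalian cells can be selected with G418, for example to derive stable lines. The record includes no feature table and does not state the promoter driving mIFP12, the polyadenylation signal, the origin of replication or the composition of the cloning site, so these cannot be described here.

Typical use, as far as the record supports it, is constructing N-terminally mIFP-tagged proteins for localization and protein-labelling studies in mammalian cells. Expressed without an insert, the vector would give unfused mIFP12, which could serve as a control. The associated work describes mIFP as a naturally monomeric infrared protein for in vivo protein labelling, a property that suits it to fusion tagging.
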