Addgene plasmid #54819: mIFP12-C1
Purpose: (Empty Backbone) Localization: C1 Cloning Vector, Excitation: 683, Emission: 704
Depositing lab: Michael Davidson & Xiaokun Shu. Depositing organization: Florida State University, Tallahassee. Publication: A naturally monomeric infrared fluorescent protein for protein labeling in vivo. Yu D, Baird MA, Allen JR, Howe ES, Klassen MP, Reade A, Makhijani K, Song Y, Liu S, Murthy Z, Zhang SQ, Weiner OD, Kornberg TB, Jan YN, Davidson MW, Shu X. Nat Methods. 2015 Aug;12(8):763-765. doi: 10.1038/nmeth.3447. Epub 2015 Jun 22. PubMed 26098020.
Backbone
  Vector backbone: mIFP12-C1
  Backbone size (bp): 4750
  Vector type: Mammalian Expression
  Selectable markers: Neomycin (select with G418)
  Tag / fusion protein: mIFP12 (N terminal on backbone)
Growth in bacteria
  Bacterial resistance: Kanamycin, 50 μg/mL
  Growth temperature: 37°C
  Growth strain: DH5alpha
  Copy number: High Copy
Gene/Insert
  Gene/Insert name: None
  Tag / fusion protein: mIFP12 (N terminal on backbone)
Terms and licenses: Academic/Nonprofit Terms; Industry Terms
Depositor comments: mIFP with an additional 12 amino acid linker on the C-terminus . Excitation = 683; Emission = 704
How to cite: mIFP12-C1 was a gift from Michael Davidson & Xiaokun Shu (Addgene plasmid # 54819 ; http://n2t.net/addgene:54819 ; RRID:Addgene_54819)
